>Addgene plasmid #84204 | Osa-pCAMBIA-1301-STTM394 | addgene full sequence | sequence record 174359 | Addgene NGS Result
TGAGACTTTTCAACAAAGGGTAATTTCGGGAAACCTCCTCGGATTCCATTGCCCAGCTATCTGTCACCTC
ATCGAAAGGACAGTAGAAAAGGAAGGTGGCTCCTACAAATGCCATCATTGCGATAAAGGAAAGGCTATCA
TTCAAGATGCCTCTGCCGACAGTGGTCCCAAAGATGGACCCCCACCCACGAGGAGCATCGTGGAAAAAGA
AGACGTTCCAACCACGTCTTCAAAGCAAGTGGATTGATGTGACATCTCCACTGACATAAGGGATGACGCA
CAACCCCACTATCCTTCGCAAGACCCTTCCTCTATATAAGGAAGTTCATTTCATTTGGAGAGGACAGCCC
AAGCTTGGAGGTGACCTAAGAATGCCAAGTTGTTGTTGTTATGGTCTAATTTAAATATGGTCTAAAGAAG
AAGAATGGAGGTGGACCTAAGAATGCCAAGAATTCGGTACGCTGAAATCACCAGTCTCTCTCTACAAATC
TATCTCTCTCTATTTTCTCCATAAATAATGTGTGAGTAGTTTCCCGATAAGGGAAATTAGGGTTCTTATA
GGGTTTCGCTCATGTGTTGAGCATATAAGAAACCCTTAGTATGTATTTGTATTTGTAAAATACTTCTATC
AATAAAATTTCTAATTCCTAAAACCAAAATCCAGTACTAAAATCCAGATCTCCTAAAGTCCCTATAGATC
TTTGTCGTGAATATAAACCAGACACGAGACGACTAGACCTGGAGCCCAGACGCCGTTCGAAGCTAGAAGT
ACCGCTTAGGCAGGAGGCCGTTAGGGAAAAGATGCTAAGGCAGGGTTGGTTACGTTGACTCCCCCGTAGG
TTTGGTTTAAATATGATGAAGTGGACGGAAGGAAGGAGGAAGACAAGGAAGGATAAGGTTGCAGGCCCTG
TGCAAGGTAAGAAGATGGAAATTTGATAGAGGTACGCTACTATACTTATACTATACGCTAAGGGAATGAT
TGTATTTATACCCTATACCCCCTAATAACCCCTTATCAATTTAAGAAATAATCCGCATAAGCCCCCGCTT
AAAAATTGGTATCAGAGCCATGAATAGGTCTATGACCAAAACTCAAGAGGATAAAACCTCACCAAAATAC
GAAAGAGTCCTTAACTCTAAAGATAAAAGATCTTTCAAGATCAAAACTAGTTCCCTCACACCGGTGACGG
GGATCGCATGCGACCTCTAGACCATCACATTGGAGCTTCAGCTGCTCGAGTTCTATAGTGTCACCTAAAT
CGTATGTGTATGATACATAAGGTTATGTATTAATTGTAGCCGCGTTCTTACGTCGACGTACCAATTACGC
CCCGCCCTGTCACTCATCGCAGTACTGTTGTAATTCATTAAGCATTCTGCCGACATGGAAGCCATCACAA
ACGGCATGATGAACCTGAATCGCCAGCGGCATCAGCACCTTGTCGCCTTGCGTATAATATTTGCCCATGG
TGAAAACGGGGGCGAAGAAGTTGTCCATATTGGCCACGTTTAAATCAAAACTGGTGAAACTCACCCAGGG
ATTGGCTGAGACGAAAAACATATTCTCAATAAACCCTTTAGGGAAATAGGCCAGGTTTTCACCGTAACAC
GCCACATCTTGCGAATATATGTGTAGAAACTGCCGGAAATCGTCGTGGTATTCACTCCAGAGCGATGAAA
ACGTTTCAGTTTGCTCATGGAAAACGGTGTAACAAGGGTGAACACTATCCCATATTACCAGCTCACCGTC
TTTCATTGCCATACGGAACTCCGGATGAGCATTCATCAGGCGGGCAAGAATGTGAATAAAGGCCGGATAA
AACTTGTGCTTATTTTTCTTTACGGTCTTTAAAAAGGCCGTAATATCCAGCTGAACGGTCTGGTTATAGG
TACATTGAGCAACTGACCGAAATGCCTCAAAATGTTCTTTACGATGCCATTGGGATATATCAACGGTGGT
ATATCCAGTGATTTCTTTCTCCATTTTAGCTTCCTTAGCTCCTGAAAATCTCGATAACTCATTAAAGCTT
ATCGATGATAAGCTGTCAAACATGAGAATTTAGCCCGCCTAATGAGCGGGCTTTTTGTTGTGATCCGCGT
TGCTGGCGTTTTTCCATAGGCTCCGCCCCCCTGACGAGCATCACAAAAATCGACGCTCAAGTCAGAGGTG
GCGAAACCCGACAGGACTATAAAGATACCAGGCGTTTCCCCCCTGGAAGCTCCCTCGTGCGCTCTCCTGT
TCCGACCCTGCCGCTTACCGGATACCTGTCCGCCTTTCTTAATTAAGTTTGCAAGCAGCAGATTACCGGA
TACCTGTCCGCCTTTCTTAATTAATCTAGCTAGAGGATCCCCGGGTACCGAGCTCGAATTCGTAATCATG
TCATAGCTGTTTCCTGTGTGAAATTGTTATCCGCTCACAATTCCACACAACATACGAGCCGGAAGCATAA
AGTGTAAAGCCTGGGGTGCCTAATGAGTGAGCTAACTCACATTAATTGCGTTGCGCTCACTGCCCGCTTT
CCAGTCGGGAAACCTGTCGTGCCAGCTGCATTAATGAATCGGCCAACGCGCGGGGAGAGGCGGTTTGCGT
ATTGGCTAGAGCAGCTTGCCAACATGGTGGAGCACGACACTCTCGTCTACTCCAAGAATATCAAAGATAC
AGTCTCAGAAGACCAAAGGGCTATTGAGACTTTTCAACAAAGGGTAATATCGGGAAACCTCCTCGGATTC
CATTGCCCAGCTATCTGTCACTTCATCAAAAGGACAGTAGAAAAGGAAGGTGGCACCTACAAATGCCATC
ATTGCGATAAAGGAAAGGCTATCGTTCAAGATGCCTCTGCCGACAGTGGTCCCAAAGATGGACCCCCACC
CACGAGGAGCATCGTGGAAAAAGAAGACGTTCCAACCACGTCTTCAAAGCAAGTGGATTGATGTGATATC
TCCACTGACGTAAGGGATGACGCACAATCCCACTATCCTTCGCAAGACCCTTCCTCTATATAAGGAAGTT
CATTTCATTTGGAGAGGACACGCTGAAATCACCAGTCTCTCTCTACAAATCTATCTCTCTCGAGCTTTCG
CAGATCCGGGGGGCAATGAGATATGAAAAAGCCTGAACTCACCGCGACGTCTGTCGAGAAGTTTCTGATC
GAAAAGTTCGACAGCGTCTCCGACCTGATGCAGCTCTCGGAGGGCGAAGAATCTCGTGCTTTCAGCTTCG
ATGTAGGAGGGCGTGGATATGTCCTGCGGGTAAATAGCTGCGCCGATGGTTTCTACAAAGATCGTTATGT
TTATCGGCACTTTGCATCGGCCGCGCTCCCGATTCCGGAAGTGCTTGACATTGGGGAGTTTAGCGAGAGC
CTGACCTATTGCATCTCCCGCCGTTCACAGGGTGTCACGTTGCAAGACCTGCCTGAAACCGAACTGCCCG
CTGTTCTACAACCGGTCGCGGAGGCTATGGATGCGATCGCTGCGGCCGATCTTAGCCAGACGAGCGGGTT
CGGCCCATTCGGACCGCAAGGAATCGGTCAATACACTACATGGCGTGATTTCATATGCGCGATTGCTGAT
CCCCATGTGTATCACTGGCAAACTGTGATGGACGACACCGTCAGTGCGTCCGTCGCGCAGGCTCTCGATG
AGCTGATGCTTTGGGCCGAGGACTGCCCCGAAGTCCGGCACCTCGTGCACGCGGATTTCGGCTCCAACAA
TGTCCTGACGGACAATGGCCGCATAACAGCGGTCATTGACTGGAGCGAGGCGATGTTCGGGGATTCCCAA
TACGAGGTCGCCAACATCTTCTTCTGGAGGCCGTGGTTGGCTTGTATGGAGCAGCAGACGCGCTACTTCG
AGCGGAGGCATCCGGAGCTTGCAGGATCGCCACGACTCCGGGCGTATATGCTCCGCATTGGTCTTGACCA
ACTCTATCAGAGCTTGGTTGACGGCAATTTCGATGATGCAGCTTGGGCGCAGGGTCGATGCGACGCAATC
GTCCGATCCGGAGCCGGGACTGTCGGGCGTACACAAATCGCCCGCAGAAGCGCGGCCGTCTGGACCGATG
GCTGTGTAGAAGTACTCGCCGATAGTGGAAACCGACGCCCCAGCACTCGTCCGAGGGCAAAGAAATAGAG
TAGATGCCGACCGGGATCTGTCGATCGACAAGCTCGAGTTTCTCCATAATAATGTGTGAGTAGTTCCCAG
ATAAGGGAATTAGGGTTCCTATAGGGTTTCGCTCATGTGTTGAGCATATAAGAAACCCTTAGTATGTATT
TGTATTTGTAAAATACTTCTATCAATAAAATTTCTAATTCCTAAAACCAAAATCCAGTACTAAAATCCAG
ATCCCCCGAATTAATTCGGCGTTAATTCAGTACATTAAAAACGTCCGCAATGTGTTATTAAGTTGTCTAA
GCGTCAATTTGTTTACACCACAATATATCCTGCCACCAGCCAGCCAACAGCTCCCCGACCGGCAGCTCGG
CACAAAATCACCACTCGATACAGGCAGCCCATCAGTCCGGGACGGCGTCAGCGGGAGAGCCGTTGTAAGG
CGGCAGACTTTGCTCATGTTACCGATGCTATTCGGAAGAACGGCAACTAAGCTGCCGGGTTTGAAACACG
GATGATCTCGCGGAGGGTAGCATGTTGATTGTAACGATGACAGAGCGTTGCTGCCTGTGATCACCGCGGT
TTCAAAATCGGCTCCGTCGATACTATGTTATACGCCAACTTTGAAAACAACTTTGAAAAAGCTGTTTTCT
GGTATTTAAGGTTTTAGAATGCAAGGAACAGTGAATTGGAGTTCGTCTTGTTATAATTAGCTTCTTGGGG
TATCTTTAAATACTGTAGAAAAGAGGAAGGAAATAATAAATGGCTAAAATGAGAATATCACCGGAATTGA
AAAAACTGATCGAAAAATACCGCTGCGTAAAAGATACGGAAGGAATGTCTCCTGCTAAGGTATATAAGCT
GGTGGGAGAAAATGAAAACCTATATTTAAAAATGACGGACAGCCGGTATAAAGGGACCACCTATGATGTG
GAACGGGAAAAGGACATGATGCTATGGCTGGAAGGAAAGCTGCCTGTTCCAAAGGTCCTGCACTTTGAAC
GGCATGATGGCTGGAGCAATCTGCTCATGAGTGAGGCCGATGGCGTCCTTTGCTCGGAAGAGTATGAAGA
TGAACAAAGCCCTGAAAAGATTATCGAGCTGTATGCGGAGTGCATCAGGCTCTTTCACTCCATCGACATA
TCGGATTGTCCCTATACGAATAGCTTAGACAGCCGCTTAGCCGAATTGGATTACTTACTGAATAACGATC
TGGCCGATGTGGATTGCGAAAACTGGGAAGAAGACACTCCATTTAAAGATCCGCGCGAGCTGTATGATTT
TTTAAAGACGGAAAAGCCCGAAGAGGAACTTGTCTTTTCCCACGGCGACCTGGGAGACAGCAACATCTTT
GTGAAAGATGGCAAAGTAAGTGGCTTTATTGATCTTGGGAGAAGCGGCAGGGCGGACAAGTGGTATGACA
TTGCCTTCTGCGTCCGGTCGATCAGGGAGGATATCGGGGAAGAACAGTATGTCGAGCTATTTTTTGACTT
ACTGGGGATCAAGCCTGATTGGGAGAAAATAAAATATTATATTTTACTGGATGAATTGTTTTAGTACCTA
GAATGCATGACCAAAATCCCTTAACGTGAGTTTTCGTTCCACTGAGCGTCAGACCCCGTAGAAAAGATCA
AAGGATCTTCTTGAGATCCTTTTTTTCTGCGCGTAATCTGCTGCTTGCAAACAAAAAAACCACCGCTACC
AGCGGTGGTTTGTTTGCCGGATCAAGAGCTACCAACTCTTTTTCCGAAGGTAACTGGCTTCAGCAGAGCG
CAGATACCAAATACTGTCCTTCTAGTGTAGCCGTAGTTAGGCCACCACTTCAAGAACTCTGTAGCACCGC
CTACATACCTCGCTCTGCTAATCCTGTTACCAGTGGCTGCTGCCAGTGGCGATAAGTCGTGTCTTACCGG
GTTGGACTCAAGACGATAGTTACCGGATAAGGCGCAGCGGTCGGGCTGAACGGGGGGTTCGTGCACACAG
CCCAGCTTGGAGCGAACGACCTACACCGAACTGAGATACCTACAGCGTGAGCTATGAGAAAGCGCCACGC
TTCCCGAAGGGAGAAAGGCGGACAGGTATCCGGTAAGCGGCAGGGTCGGAACAGGAGAGCGCACGAGGGA
GCTTCCAGGGGGAAACGCCTGGTATCTTTATAGTCCTGTCGGGTTTCGCCACCTCTGACTTGAGCGTCGA
TTTTTGTGATGCTCGTCAGGGGGGCGGAGCCTATGGAAAAACGCCAGCAACGCGGCCTTTTTACGGTTCC
TGGCCTTTTGCTGGCCTTTTGCTCACATGTTCTTTCCTGCGTTATCCCCTGATTCTGTGGATAACCGTAT
TACCGCCTTTGAGTGAGCTGATACCGCTCGCCGCAGCCGAACGACCGAGCGCAGCGAGTCAGTGAGCGAG
GAAGCGGAAGAGCGCCTGATGCGGTATTTTCTCCTTACGCATCTGTGCGGTATTTCACACCGCATATGGT
GCACTCTCAGTACAATCTGCTCTGATGCCGCATAGTTAAGCCAGTATACACTCCGCTATCGCTACGTGAC
TGGGTCATGGCTGCGCCCCGACACCCGCCAACACCCGCTGACGCGCCCTGACGGGCTTGTCTGCTCCCGG
CATCCGCTTACAGACAAGCTGTGACCGTCTCCGGGAGCTGCATGTGTCAGAGGTTTTCACCGTCATCACC
GAAACGCGCGAGGCAGGGTGCCTTGATGTGGGCGCCGGCGGTCGAGTGGCGACGGCGCGGCTTGTCCGCG
CCCTGGTAGATTGCCTGGCCGTAGGCCAGCCATTTTTGAGCGGCCAGCGGCCGCGATAGGCCGACGCGAA
GCGGCGGGGCGTAGGGAGCGCAGCGACCGAAGGGTAGGCGCTTTTTGCAGCTCTTCGGCTGTGCGCTGGC
CAGACAGTTATGCACAGGCCAGGCGGGTTTTAAGAGTTTTAATAAGTTTTAAAGAGTTTTAGGCGGAAAA
ATCGCCTTTTTTCTCTTTTATATCAGTCACTTACATGTGTGACCGGTTCCCAATGTACGGCTTTGGGTTC
CCAATGTACGGGTTCCGGTTCCCAATGTACGGCTTTGGGTTCCCAATGTACGTGCTATCCACAGGAAAGA
GACCTTTTCGACCTTTTTCCCCTGCTAGGGCAATTTGCCCTAGCATCTGCTCCGTACATTAGGAACCGGC
GGATGCTTCGCCCTCGATCAGGTTGCGGTAGCGCATGACTAGGATCGGGCCAGCCTGCCCCGCCTCCTCC
TTCAAATCGTACTCCGGCAGGTCATTTGACCCGATCAGCTTGCGCACGGTGAAACAGAACTTCTTGAACT
CTCCGGCGCTGCCACTGCGTTCGTAGATCGTCTTGAACAACCATCTGGCTTCTGCCTTGCCTGCGGCGCG
GCGTGCCAGGCGGTAGAGAAAACGGCCGATGCCGGGATCGATCAAAAAGTAATCGGGGTGAACCGTCAGC
ACGTCCGGGTTCTTGCCTTCTGTGATCTCGCGGTACATCCAATCAGCTAGCTCGATCTCGATGTACTCCG
GCCGCCCGGTTTCGCTCTTTACGATCTTGTAGCGGCTAATCAAGGCTTCACCCTCGGATACCGTCACCAG
GCGGCCGTTCTTGGCCTTCTTCGTACGCTGCATGGCAACGTGCGTGGTGTTTAACCGAATGCAGGTTTCT
ACCAGGTCGTCTTTCTGCTTTCCGCCATCGGCTCGCCGGCAGAACTTGAGTACGTCCGCAACGTGTGGAC
GGAACACGCGGCCGGGCTTGTCTCCCTTCCCTTCCCGGTATCGGTTCATGGATTCGGTTAGATGGGAAAC
CGCCATCAGTACCAGGTCGTAATCCCACACACTGGCCATGCCGGCCGGCCCTGCGGAAACCTCTACGTGC
CCGTCTGGAAGCTCGTAGCGGATCACCTCGCCAGCTCGTCGGTCACGCTTCGACAGACGGAAAACGGCCA
CGTCCATGATGCTGCGACTATCGCGGGTGCCCACGTCATAGAGCATCGGAACGAAAAAATCTGGTTGCTC
GTCGCCCTTGGGCGGCTTCCTAATCGACGGCGCACCGGCTGCCGGCGGTTGCCGGGATTCTTTGCGGATT
CGATCAGCGGCCGCTTGCCACGATTCACCGGGGCGTGCTTCTGCCTCGATGCGTTGCCGCTGGGCGGCCT
GCGCGGCCTTCAACTTCTCCACCAGGTCATCACCCAGCGCCGCGCCGATTTGTACCGGGCCGGATGGTTT
GCGACCGCTCACGCCGATTCCTCGGGCTTGGGGGTTCCAGTGCCATTGCAGGGCCGGCAGGCAACCCAGC
CGCTTACGCCTGGCCAACCGCCCGTTCCTCCACACATGGGGCATTCCACGGCGTCGGTGCCTGGTTGTTC
TTGATTTTCCATGCCGCCTCCTTTAGCCGCTAAAATTCATCTACTCATTTATTCATTTGCTCATTTACTC
TGGTAGCTGCGCGATGTATTCAGATAGCAGCTCGGTAATGGTCTTGCCTTGGCGTACCGCGTACATCTTC
AGCTTGGTGTGATCCTCCGCCGGCAACTGAAAGTTGACCCGCTTCATGGCTGGCGTGTCTGCCAGGCTGG
CCAACGTTGCAGCCTTGCTGCTGCGTGCGCTCGGACGGCCGGCACTTAGCGTGTTTGTGCTTTTGCTCAT
TTTCTCTTTACCTCATTAACTCAAATGAGTTTTGATTTAATTTCAGCGGCCAGCGCCTGGACCTCGCGGG
CAGCGTCGCCCTCGGGTTCTGATTCAAGAACGGTTGTGCCGGCGGCGGCAGTGCCTGGGTAGCTCACGCG
CTGCGTGATACGGGACTCAAGAATGGGCAGCTCGTACCCGGCCAGCGCCTCGGCAACCTCACCGCCGATG
CGCGTGCCTTTGATCGCCCGCGACACGACAAAGGCCGCTTGTAGCCTTCCATCCGTGACCTCAATGCGCT
GCTTAACCAGCTCCACCAGGTCGGCGGTGGCCCATATGTCGTAAGGGCTTGGCTGCACCGGAATCAGCAC
GAAGTCGGCTGCCTTGATCGCGGACACAGCCAAGTCCGCCGCCTGGGGCGCTCCGTCGATCACTACGAAG
TCGCGCCGGCCGATGGCCTTCACGTCGCGGTCAATCGTCGGGCGGTCGATGCCGACAACGGTTAGCGGTT
GATCTTCCCGCACGGCCGCCCAATCGCGGGCACTGCCCTGGGGATCGGAATCGACTAACAGAACATCGGC
CCCGGCGAGTTGCAGGGCGCGGGCTAGATGGGTTGCGATGGTCGTCTTGCCTGACCCGCCTTTCTGGTTA
AGTACAGCGATAACCTTCATGCGTTCCCCTTGCGTATTTGTTTATTTACTCATCGCATCATATACGCAGC
GACCGCATGACGCAAGCTGTTTTACTCAAATACACATCACCTTTTTAGACGGCGGCGCTCGGTTTCTTCA
GCGGCCAAGCTGGCCGGCCAGGCCGCCAGCTTGGCATCAGACAAACCGGCCAGGATTTCATGCAGCCGCA
CGGTTGAGACGTGCGCGGGCGGCTCGAACACGTACCCGGCCGCGATCATCTCCGCCTCGATCTCTTCGGT
AATGAAAAACGGTTCGTCCTGGCCGTCCTGGTGCGGTTTCATGCTTGTTCCTCTTGGCGTTCATTCTCGG
CGGCCGCCAGGGCGTCGGCCTCGGTCAATGCGTCCTCACGGAAGGCACCGCGCCGCCTGGCCTCGGTGGG
CGTCACTTCCTCGCTGCGCTCAAGTGCGCGGTACAGGGTCGAGCGATGCACGCCAAGCAGTGCAGCCGCC
TCTTTCACGGTGCGGCCTTCCTGGTCGATCAGCTCGCGGGCGTGCGCGATCTGTGCCGGGGTGAGGGTAG
GGCGGGGGCCAAACTTCACGCCTCGGGCCTTGGCGGCCTCGCGCCCGCTCCGGGTGCGGTCGATGATTAG
GGAACGCTCGAACTCGGCAATGCCGGCGAACACGGTCAACACCATGCGGCCGGCCGGCGTGGTGGTGTCG
GCCCACGGCTCTGCCAGGCTACGCAGGCCCGCGCCGGCCTCCTGGATGCGCTCGGCAATGTCCAGTAGGT
CGCGGGTGCTGCGGGCCAGGCGGTCTAGCCTGGTCACTGTCACAACGTCGCCAGGGCGTAGGTGGTCAAG
CATCCTGGCCAGCTCCGGGCGGTCGCGCCTGGTGCCGGTGATCTTCTCGGAAAACAGCTTGGTGCAGCCG
GCCGCGTGCAGTTCGGCCCGTTGGTTGGTCAAGTCCTGGTCGTCGGTGCTGACGCGGGCATAGCCCAGCA
GGCCAGCGGCGGCGCTCTTGTTCATGGCGTAATGTCTCCGGTTCTAGTCGCAAGTATTCTACTTTATGCG
ACTAAAACACGCGACAAGAAAACGCCAGGAAAAGGGCAGGGCGGCAGCCTGTCGCGTAACTTAGGACTTG
TGCGACATGTCGTTTTCAGAAGACGGCTGCACTGAACGTCAGAAGCCGACTGCACTATAGCAGCGGAGGG
GTTGGATCAAAGTACTTTGATCCCGAGGGGAACCCTGTGGTTGGCATGCACATACAAATGGACGAACGGA
TAAACCTTTTCACGCCCTTTTAAATATCCGATTATTCTAATAAACGCTCTTTTCTCTTAGGTTTACCCGC
CAATATATCCTGTCAAACACTGATAGTTTAATTCCCGATCTAGTAACATAGATGACACCGCGCGCGATAA
TTTATCCTAGTTTGCGCGCTATATTTTGTTTTCTATCGCGTATTAAATGTATAATTGCGGGACTCTAATC
ATAAAAACCCATCTCATAAATAACGTCATGCATTACATGTTAATTATTACATGCTTAACGTAATTCAACA
GAAATTATATGATAATCATCGCAAGACCGGCAACAGGATTCAATCTTAAGAAACTTTATTGCCAAATGTT
TGAACGATCGGGGAAATTCGAGCTGGTCACCTGTAATTCACACGTGGTGGTGGTGGTGGTGGCTAGCTTG
TTTGCCTCCCTGCTGCGGTTTTTCACCGAAGTTCATGCCAGTCCAGCGTTTTTGCAGCAGAAAAGCCGCC
GACTTCGGTTTGCGGTCGCGAGTGAAGATCCCTTTCTTGTTACCGCCAACGCGCAATATGCCTTGCGAGG
TCGCAAAATCGGCGAAATTCCATACCTGTTCACCGACGACGGCGCTGACGCGATCAAAGACGCGGTGATA
CATATCCAGCCATGCACACTGATACTCTTCACTCCACATGTCGGTGTACATTGAGTGCAGCCCGGCTAAC
GTATCCACGCCGTATTCGGTGATGATAATCGGCTGATGCAGTTTCTCCTGCCAGGCCAGAAGTTCTTTTT
CCAGTACCTTCTCTGCCGTTTCCAAATCGCCGCTTTGGACATACCATCCGTAATAACGGTTCAGGCACAG
CACATCAAAGAGATCGCTGATGGTATCGGTGTGAGCGTCGCAGAACATTACATTGACGCAGGTGATCGGA
CGCGTCGGGTCGAGTTTACGCGTTGCTTCCGCCAGTGGCGCGAAATATTCCCGTGCACCTTGCGGACGGG
TATCCGGTTCGTTGGCAATACTCCACATCACCACGCTTGGGTGGTTTTTGTCACGCGCTATCAGCTCTTT
AATCGCCTGTAAGTGCGCTTGCTGAGTTTCCCCGTTGACTGCCTCTTCGCTGTACAGTTCTTTCGGCTTG
TTGCCCGCTTCGAAACCAATGCCTAAAGAGAGGTTAAAGCCGACAGCAGCAGTTTCATCAATCACCACGA
TGCCATGTTCATCTGCCCAGTCGAGCATCTCTTCAGCGTAAGGGTAATGCGAGGTACGGTAGGAGTTGGC
CCCAATCCAGTCCATTAATGCGTGGTCGTGCACCATCAGCACGTTATCGAATCCTTTGCCACGCAAGTCC
GCATCTTCATGACGACCAAAGCCAGTAAAGTAGAACGGTTTGTGGTTAATCAGGAACTGTTCGCCCTTCA
CTGCCACTGACCGGATGCCGACGCGAAGCGGGTAGATATCACACTCTGTCTGGCTTTTGGCTGTGACGCA
CAGTTCATAGAGATAACCTTCACCCGGTTGCCAGAGGTGCGGATTCACCACTTGCAAAGTCCCGCTAGTG
CCTTGTCCAGTTGCAACCACCTGTTGATCCGCATCACGCAGTTCAACGCTGACATCACCATTGGCCACCA
CCTGCCAGTCAACAGACGCGTGGTTACAGTCTTGCGCGACATGCGTCACCACGGTGATATCGTCCACCCA
GGTGTTCGGCGTGGTGTAGAGCATTACGCTGCGATGGATTCCGGCATAGTTAAAGAAATCATGGAAGTAA
GACTGCTTTTTCTTGCCGTTTTCGTCGGTAATCACCATTCCCGGCGGGATAGTCTGCCAGTTCAGTTCGT
TGTTCACACAAACGGTGATACGTACACTTTTCCCGGCAATAACATACGGCGTGACATCGGCTTCAAATGG
CGTATAGCCGCCCTGATGCTCCATCACTTCCTGATTATTGACCCACACTTTGCCGTAATGAGTGACCGCA
TCGAAACGCAGCACGATACGCTGGCCTGCCCAACCTTTCGGTATAAAGACTTCGCGCTGATACCAGACGT
TGCCCGCATAATTACGAATATCTGCATCGGCGAACTGATCGTTAAAACTGCCTGGCACAGCAATTGCCCG
GCTTTCTTGTAACGCGCTTTCCCACCAACGCTGATCAATTCCACAGTTTTCGCGATCCAGACTGAATGCC
CACAGGCCGTCGAGTTTTTTGATTTCACGGGTTGGGGTTTCTACAGGACGGACGAGTCGTCGGTTCTGTA
ACTATCATCATCATCATAGACACACGAAATAAAGTAATCAGATTATCAGTTAAAGCTATGTAATATTTAC
ACCATAACCAATCAATTAAAAAATAGATCAGTTTAAAGAAAGATCAAAGCTCAAAAAAATAAAAAGAGAA
AAGGGTCCTAACCAAGAAAATGAAGGAGAAAAACTAGAAATTTACCCTCAGATCTACCATGGTCAAGAGT
CCCCCGTGTTCTCTCCAAATGAAATGAACTTCCTTATATAGAGGAAGGGTCTTGCGAAGGATAGTGGGAT
TGTGCGTCATCCCTTACGTCAGTGGAGATATCACATCAATCCACTTGCTTTGAAGACGTGGTTGGAACGT
CTTCTTTTTCCACGATGCTCCTCGTGGGTGGGGGTCCATCTTTGGGACCACTGTCGGCAGAGGCATCTTC
AACGATGGCCTTTCCTTTATCGCAATGATGGCATTTGTAGGAGCCACCTTCCTTTTCCACTATCTTCACA
ATAAAGTGACAGATAGCTGGGCAATGGAATCCGAGGAGGTTTCCGGATATTACCCTTTGTTGAAAAGTCT
CAATTGCCCTTTGGTCTTCTGAGACTGTATCTTTGATATTTTTGGAGTAGACAAGTGTGTCGTGCTCCAC
CATGTTGACGAAGATTTTCTTCTTGTCATTGAGTCGTAAGAGACTCTGTATGAACTGTTCGCCAGTCTTT
ACGGCGAGTTCTGTTAGGTCCTCTATTTGAATCTTTGACTCCATGAAGCTAAACTGAAGGCGGGAAACGA
CAATCTGATCCAAGCTCAAGCTGCTCTAGCATTCGCCATTCAGGCTGCGCAACTGTTGGGAAGGGCGATC
GGTGCGGGCCTCTTCGCTATTACGCCAGCTGGCGAAAGGGGGATGTGCTGCAAGGCGATTAAGTTGGGTA
ACGCCAGGGTTTTCCCAGTCACGACGTTGTAAAACGACGGCCAGTGCCAAGCTTGCATGCCTGCAGTTAA
TTAAGAAAGGCGGACAGGTATCCCGTAATCTGCTGCTTGCAAACTTAATTAAGTTTGCAAGCAGCAGATT
ACGCGCAGAAAAAAAGGATCTCAAGGAGATCCTTTGGATCACAAAAAAAAAGCCCGCTCATTAGGCGGGT
TAAATTCCCGGGTACTGCAGCCGATTCATTAATGCAGGTTAACCTGGCTTATCGAAATTAATACGACTCA
CTATAGGGAGACCGGCAGATCTGATCCCTACTCCAAAAATGTCAAAGATACGGTCTCAGAAGACCAAAGG
GCTATTGAGACTTTTCAACAAAGGGTAATTTCGGGAAACCTCCTCGGATTCCATTGCCCAGCTATCTGTC
ACTTCATCGAAAGGACAGTGGAAAAGGAAGGTGGCTCCTACAAATGCCATCATTGCGATAAAGGAAAGGC
TATCATTCAAGATGCCTCTGCCGACAGTGGTCCCAAAGATGGACCCCCACCCACGAGGAGCATCGTGGGA
AAAGAAGACGTTCCAACCACGTCTTCAAAGCAAGTGGATTGATGTGACATCTCCACTGACGTAAGGGATG
ACGCACAATCCCACCCCTACTCCAAAAATGTCAAAGATACTGTCTCAGAAGACCAAAGGGCTAT
Features (pLannotate 1.2.2; 39 found; start..end, strand, type, name):
      1..346     +  promoter       CaMV 35S promoter: strong constitutive promoter from cauliflower mosaic virus
    298..344     +  promoter       minimal CaMV 35S promoter: minimal 35S promoter from cauliflower mosaic virus
    504..680     +  polyA_signal   CaMV poly(A) signal: cauliflower mosaic virus polyadenylation signal
   1242..1260    -  promoter       SP6 promoter: promoter for bacteriophage SP6 RNA polymerase
   1325..1984    -  CDS            CmR: chloramphenicol acetyltransferase; cat; confers resistance to chloramphenicol
   1985..2021    -  promoter       cat promoter (fragment): promoter of the E. coli cat gene encoding chloramphenicol acetyltransferase
   2021..2049    -  promoter       tet promoter: E. coli promoter for tetracycline efflux protein gene
   2111..2279    -  rep_origin     ori (fragment): high-copy-number ColE1/pMB1/pBR322/pUC origin of replication
   2287..2306    -  rep_origin     ori (fragment): high-copy-number ColE1/pMB1/pBR322/pUC origin of replication
   2303..2327    -  rep_origin     ori (fragment): high-copy-number ColE1/pMB1/pBR322/pUC origin of replication
   2340..2371    -  misc_feature   MCS (fragment): pUC18/19 multiple cloning site
   2402..2424    -  protein_bind   lac operator (fragment): The lac repressor binds to the lac operator to inhibit transcription in E. coli. This inhibition can be relieved by adding lactose or isopropyl-β-D-thiogalactopyranoside (IPTG). lac repressor encoded by lacI
   2428..2458    -  promoter       lac promoter: promoter for the E. coli lac operon
   2473..2494    -  protein_bind   CAP binding site: CAP binding activates transcription in the presence of cAMP. E. coli catabolite activator protein
   2507..2595    -  CDS            lacI (fragment): lac repressor; lacI; The lac repressor binds to the lac operator to inhibit transcription in E. coli. This inhibition can be relieved by adding lactose or isopropyl-β-D-thiogalactopyranoside (IPTG).
   2685..3030    +  promoter       CaMV 35S promoter: strong constitutive promoter from cauliflower mosaic virus
   2982..3028    +  promoter       minimal CaMV 35S promoter: minimal 35S promoter from cauliflower mosaic virus
   3103..4128    +  CDS            HygR: hygromycin B phosphotransferase confers resistance to hygromycin
   4169..4343    +  polyA_signal   CaMV poly(A) signal: cauliflower mosaic virus polyadenylation signal
   4421..4445    -  misc_feature   LB T-DNA repeat: left border repeat from nopaline C58 T-DNA
   4870..5664    +  CDS            KanR: aminoglycoside phosphotransferase; aphA-3; confers resistance to kanamycin
   5751..6339    +  rep_origin     ori: high-copy-number ColE1/pMB1/pBR322/pUC origin of replication
   6525..6665    -  misc_feature   bom: basis of mobility region from pBR322
   6767..6806    -  CDS            rop (fragment): Rop protein, which maintains plasmids at low copy number; rop
   7009..7203    -  rep_origin     pVS1 oriV: origin of replication for the Pseudomonas plasmid pVS1 (Heeb et al., 2000)
   7269..8342    -  CDS            pVS1 RepA: replication protein from the Pseudomonas plasmid pVS1 (Heeb et al., 2000)
   8771..9400    -  CDS            pVS1 StaA: stability protein from the Pseudomonas plasmid pVS1 (Heeb et al., 2000)
   9960..10361   -  CDS            Y4CG_SINFN (fragment): Protein inferred from homology: Swiss-Prot protein existence level 3. From Sinorhizobium fredii (strain NBRC 101917 / NGR234).
  10701..10725   -  misc_feature   RB T-DNA repeat: right border repeat from nopaline C58 T-DNA
  10747..10999   -  terminator     NOS terminator: nopaline synthase terminator and poly(A) signal
  11034..11052   -  CDS            9xHis (fragment): 9xHis affinity tag
  11058..13080   -  CDS            GUS (fragment): β-glucuronidase This version of the gusA gene has a 5' extension with a catalase intron to ensure expression in plants but not bacteria.
  13101..13442   -  promoter       CaMV 35S promoter: strong constitutive promoter from cauliflower mosaic virus
  13682..13836   -  CDS            lacZα (fragment): LacZα fragment of β-galactosidase; lacZ fragment
  13839..13856   -  misc_feature   MCS (fragment): pUC18/19 multiple cloning site
  13864..13888   +  rep_origin     ori (fragment): high-copy-number ColE1/pMB1/pBR322/pUC origin of replication
  13913..13954   -  rep_origin     ori (fragment): high-copy-number ColE1/pMB1/pBR322/pUC origin of replication
  14059..14077   +  promoter       T7 promoter: promoter for bacteriophage T7 RNA polymerase
  14146..14434   +  promoter       CaMV 35S promoter (fragment): strong constitutive promoter from cauliflower mosaic virus
