[The description below was written by a language model from this plasmid's Addgene catalogue record and pLannotate feature annotations shown in this document.]
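Description:
Osa-pCAMBIA-1301-STTM394 is a plant binary (T-DNA) vector built on the pCAMBIA-1301 backbone and designed to interfere with miR394 function in rice using the short tandem target mimic (STTM) approach. The backbone carries a ColE1/pBR322-type origin with a bom site for propagation in E. coli, and the pVS1 oriV, RepA and StaA functions that support replication and stable maintenance in Agrobacterium. This fits delivery by Agrobacterium-mediated transformation, although the record does not state the route explicitly. Bacterial selection uses kanamycin (aphA-3) from the backbone plus chloramphenicol. The chloramphenicol acetyltransferase gene lies next to the STTM cassette, flanked by SP6 and T7 promoters and ori fragments, and appears to have been carried in with the PacI-cloned insert.

Three plant units sit between the nopaline-type left and right T-DNA borders. A CaMV 35S promoter drives hygromycin phosphotransferase with a CaMV poly(A) signal, allowing selection of transformed plant tissue. A second 35S promoter drives an intron-containing GUS reporter with a His tag and NOS terminator; the catalase intron restricts GUS expression to plant cells. The third unit is the STTM cassette, in which a duplicated (2x) 35S promoter, annotated as a partial copy followed by a full copy across the sequence origin, precedes a CaMV poly(A) signal. The STTM itself falls in the unannotated gap between promoter and terminator. In general, an STTM transcript carries two non-cleavable miRNA binding sites joined by a short spacer, which sequester the target miRNA and trigger its degradation. The depositor notes that the STTM sequence may differ slightly from the reference, without expected effect on function. The plasmid is used for miR394 loss-of-function studies in rice.
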