Addgene plasmid #84204: Osa-pCAMBIA-1301-STTM394
Purpose: Disturb the expression of miR394 in rice
Depositing lab: Guiliang Tang. Depositing organization: Michigan Technological University. Publication: Effective small RNA destruction by the expression of a short tandem target mimic in Arabidopsis. Yan J, Gu Y, Jia X, Kang W, Pan S, Tang X, Chen X, Tang G. Plant Cell. 2012 Feb;24(2):415-27. doi: 10.1105/tpc.111.094144. Epub 2012 Feb 17. PubMed 22345490.
Backbone
  Vector backbone: pCAMBIA-1301
  Backbone manufacturer: CAMBIA Company
  Backbone size w/o insert (bp): 11827
  Vector type: Bacterial Expression, Yeast Expression, Plant Expression
  Selectable markers: Hygromycin
Growth in bacteria
  Bacterial resistance: Chloramphenicol and Kanamycin, 25 & 50 μg/mL
  Growth temperature: 37°C
  Growth strain: DH5alpha
  Copy number: Unknown
Gene/Insert
  Gene/Insert name: miR394 (alt name: Osa-miR394)
  Species: Rice
  Insert size (bp): 2846
  GenBank ID: miRBase (MI0001027)
  Promoter: 2x35S
  Cloning method: Restriction Enzyme; 5′ cloning site PacI (unknown if destroyed); 3′ cloning site PacI (unknown if destroyed)
  Sequencing primers: 5′ 35S promoter; 3′ AGGTTTAGTCGTCTCGTGTCTG
Terms and licenses: Academic/Nonprofit Terms; Industry Terms: Not Available to Industry
Depositor comments: This plasmid used to disturb miR394’s expression by STTM method invented by Dr. Guiliang Tang’s Lab in Michigan Technological University (Plant cell, 2012), Houghton, MI, USA. The method used to construct this plasmid refers to Tang et al., (Methods, 2012) with minor revision. The STTM sequence in this plasmid may contain discrepancies compared to the reference sequence(s). According to the depositing lab, these mutations should not affect plasmid function. For additional published information regarding this plasmid, please see https://www.cell.com/molecular-plant/pdf/S1674-2052(18)30275-2.pdf?_returnURL=https%3A%2F%2Flinkinghub.elsevier.com%2Fretrieve%2Fpii%2FS1674205218302752%3Fshowall%3Dtrue#
How to cite: Osa-pCAMBIA-1301-STTM394 was a gift from Guiliang Tang (Addgene plasmid # 84204 ; http://n2t.net/addgene:84204 ; RRID:Addgene_84204)
