>Addgene plasmid #84204 | Osa-pCAMBIA-1301-STTM394 | depositor partial sequence | sequence record 160760 | Backbone sequence
GATCTGAGGGTAAATTTCTAGTTTTTCTCCTTCATTTTCTTGGTTAGGACCCTTTTCTCTTTTTATTTTT
TTGAGCTTTGATCTTTCTTTAAACTGATCTATTTTTTAATTGATTGGTTATGGTGTAAATATTACATAGC
TTTAACTGATAATCTGATTACTTTATTTCGTGTGTCTATGATGATGATGATAGTTACAGAACCGACGACT
CGTCCGTCCTGTAGAAACCCCAACCCGTGAAATCAAAAAACTCGACGGCCTGTGGGCATTCAGTCTGGAT
CGCGAAAACTGTGGAATTGATCAGCGTTGGTGGGAAAGCGCGTTACAAGAAAGCCGGGCAATTGCTGTGC
CAGGCAGTTTTAACGATCAGTTCGCCGATGCAGATATTCGTAATTATGCGGGCAACGTCTGGTATCAGCG
CGAAGTCTTTATACCGAAAGGTTGGGCAGGCCAGCGTATCGTGCTGCGTTTCGATGCGGTCACTCATTAC
GGCAAAGTGTGGGTCAATAATCAGGAAGTGATGGAGCATCAGGGCGGCTATACGCCATTTGAAGCCGATG
TCACGCCGTATGTTATTGCCGGGAAAAGTGTACGTATCACCGTTTGTGTGAACAACGAACTGAACTGGCA
GACTATCCCGCCGGGAATGGTGATTACCGACGAAAACGGCAAGAAAAAGCAGTCTTACTTCCATGATTTC
TTTAACTATGCCGGAATCCATCGCAGCGTAATGCTCTACACCACGCCGAACACCTGGGTGGACGATATCA
CCGTGGTGACGCATGTCGCGCAAGACTGTAACCACGCGTCTGTTGACTGGCAGGTGGTGGCCAATGGTGA
TGTCAGCGTTGAACTGCGTGATGCGGATCAACAGGTGGTTGCAACTGGACAAGGCACTAGCGGGACTTTG
CAAGTGGTGAATCCGCACCTCTGGCAACCGGGTGAAGGTTATCTCTATGAACTCGAAGTCACAGCCAAAA
GCCAGACAGAGTCTGATATCTACCCGCTTCGCGTCGGCATCCGGTCAGTGGCAGTGAAGGGCCAACAGTT
CCTGATTAACCACAAACCGTTCTACTTTACTGGCTTTGGTCGTCATGAAGATGCGGACTTACGTGGCAAA
GGATTCGATAACGTGCTGATGGTGCACGACCACGCATTAATGGACTGGATTGGGGCCAACTCCTACCGTA
CCTCGCATTACCCTTACGCTGAAGAGATGCTCGACTGGGCAGATGAACATGGCATCGTGGTGATTGATGA
AACTGCTGCTGTCGGCTTTCAGCTGTCTTTAGGCATTGGTTTCGAAGCGGGCAACAAGCCGAAAGAACTG
TACAGCGAAGAGGCAGTCAACGGGGAAACTCAGCAAGCGCACTTACAGGCGATTAAAGAGCTGATAGCGC
GTGACAAAAACCACCCAAGCGTGGTGATGTGGAGTATTGCCAACGAACCGGATACCCGTCCGCAAGGTGC
ACGGGAATATTTCGCGCCACTGGCGGAAGCAACGCGTAAACTCGACCCGACGCGTCCGATCACCTGCGTC
AATGTAATGTTCTGCGACGCTCACACCGATACCATCAGCGATCTCTTTGATGTGCTGTGCCTGAACCGTT
ATTACGGATGGTATGTCCAAAGCGGCGATTTGGAAACGGCAGAGAAGGTACTGGAAAAAGAACTTCTGGC
CTGGCAGGAGAAACTGCATCAGCCGATTATCATCACCGAATACGGCGTGGATACGTTAGCCGGGCTGCAC
TCAATGTACACCGACATGTGGAGTGAAGAGTATCAGTGTGCATGGCTGGATATGTATCACCGCGTCTTTG
ATCGCGTCAGCGCCGTCGTCGGTGAACAGGTATGGAATTTCGCCGATTTTGCGACCTCGCAAGGCATATT
GCGCGTTGGCGGTAACAAGAAAGGGATCTTCACTCGCGACCGCAAACCGAAGTCGGCGGCTTTTCTGCTG
CAAAAACGCTGGACTGGCATGAACTTCGGTGAAAAACCGCAGCAGGGAGGCAAACAAGCTAGCCACCACC
ACCACCACCACGTGTGAATTACAGGTGACCAGCTCGAATTTCCCCGATCGTTCAAACATTTGGCAATAAA
GTTTCTTAAGATTGAATCCTGTTGCCGGTCTTGCGATGATTATCATATAATTTCTGTTGAATTACGTTAA
GCATGTAATAATTAACATGTAATGCATGACGTTATTTATGAGATGGGTTTTTATGATTAGAGTCCCGCAA
TTATACATTTAATACGCGATAGAAAACAAAATATAGCGCGCAAACTAGGATAAATTATCGCGCGCGGTGT
CATCTATGTTACTAGATCGGGAATTAAACTATCAGTGTTTGACAGGATATATTGGCGGGTAAACCTAAGA
GAAAAGAGCGTTTATTAGAATAACGGATATTTAAAAGGGCGTGAAAAGGTTTATCCGTTCGTCCATTTGT
ATGTGCATGCCAACCACAGGGTTCCCCTCGGGATCAAAGTACTTTGATCCAACCCCTCCGCTGCTATAGT
GCAGTCGGCTTCTGACGTTCAGTGCAGCCGTCTTCTGAAAACGACATGTCGCACAAGTCCTAAGTTACGC
GACAGGCTGCCGCCCTGCCCTTTTCCTGGCGTTTTCTTGTCGCGTGTTTTAGTCGCATAAAGTAGAATAC
TTGCGACTAGAACCGGAGACATTACGCCATGAACAAGAGCGCCGCCGCTGGCCTGCTGGGCTATGCCCGC
GTCAGCACCGACGACCAGGACTTGACCAACCAACGGGCCGAACTGCACGCGGCCGGCTGCACCAAGCTGT
TTTCCGAGAAGATCACCGGCACCAGGCGCGACCGCCCGGAGCTGGCCAGGATGCTTGACCACCTACGCCC
TGGCGACGTTGTGACAGTGACCAGGCTAGACCGCCTGGCCCGCAGCACCCGCGACCTACTGGACATTGCC
GAGCGCATCCAGGAGGCCGGCGCGGGCCTGCGTAGCCTGGCAGAGCCGTGGGCCGACACCACCACGCCGG
CCGGCCGCATGGTGTTGACCGTGTTCGCCGGCATTGCCGAGTTCGAGCGTTCCCTAATCATCGACCGCAC
CCGGAGCGGGCGCGAGGCCGCCAAGGCCCGAGGCGTGAAGTTTGGCCCCCGCCCTACCCTCACCCCGGCA
CAGATCGCGCACGCCCGCGAGCTGATCGACCAGGAAGGCCGCACCGTGAAAGAGGCGGCTGCACTGCTTG
GCGTGCATCGCTCGACCCTGTACCGCGCACTTGAGCGCAGCGAGGAAGTGACGCCCACCGAGGCCAGGCG
GCGCGGTGCCTTCCGTGAGGACGCATTGACCGAGGCCGACGCCCTGGCGGCCGCCGAGAATGAACGCCAA
GAGGAACAAGCATGAAACCGCACCAGGACGGCCAGGACGAACCGTTTTTCATTACCGAAGAGATCGAGGC
GGAGATGATCGCGGCCGGGTACGTGTTCGAGCCGCCCGCGCACGTCTCAACCGTGCGGCTGCATGAAATC
CTGGCCGGTTTGTCTGATGCCAAGCTGGCGGCCTGGCCGGCCAGCTTGGCCGCTGAAGAAACCGAGCGCC
GCCGTCTAAAAAGGTGATGTGTATTTGAGTAAAACAGCTTGCGTCATGCGGTCGCTGCGTATATGATGCG
ATGAGTAAATAAACAAATACGCAAGGGGAACGCATGAAGGTTATCGCTGTACTTAACCAGAAAGGCGGGT
CAGGCAAGACGACCATCGCAACCCATCTAGCCCGCGCCCTGCAACTCGCCGGGGCCGATGTTCTGTTAGT
CGATTCCGATCCCCAGGGCAGTGCCCGCGATTGGGCGGCCGTGCGGGAAGATCAACCGCTAACCGTTGTC
GGCATCGACCGCCCGACGATTGACCGCGACGTGAAGGCCATCGGCCGGCGCGACTTCGTAGTGATCGACG
GAGCGCCCCAGGCGGCGGACTTGGCTGTGTCCGCGATCAAGGCAGCCGACTTCGTGCTGATTCCGGTGCA
GCCAAGCCCTTACGACATATGGGCCACCGCCGACCTGGTGGAGCTGGTTAAGCAGCGCATTGAGGTCACG
GATGGAAGGCTACAAGCGGCCTTTGTCGTGTCGCGGGCGATCAAAGGCACGCGCATCGGCGGTGAGGTTG
CCGAGGCGCTGGCCGGGTACGAGCTGCCCATTCTTGAGTCCCGTATCACGCAGCGCGTGAGCTACCCAGG
CACTGCCGCCGCCGGCACAACCGTTCTTGAATCAGAACCCGAGGGCGACGCTGCCCGCGAGGTCCAGGCG
CTGGCCGCTGAAATTAAATCAAAACTCATTTGAGTTAATGAGGTAAAGAGAAAATGAGCAAAAGCACAAA
CACGCTAAGTGCCGGCCGTCCGAGCGCACGCAGCAGCAAGGCTGCAACGTTGGCCAGCCTGGCAGACACG
CCAGCCATGAAGCGGGTCAACTTTCAGTTGCCGGCGGAGGATCACACCAAGCTGAAGATGTACGCGGTAC
GCCAAGGCAAGACCATTACCGAGCTGCTATCTGAATACATCGCGCAGCTACCAGAGTAAATGAGCAAATG
AATAAATGAGTAGATGAATTTTAGCGGCTAAAGGAGGCGGCATGGAAAATCAAGAACAACCAGGCACCGA
CGCCGTGGAATGCCCCATGTGTGGAGGAACGGGCGGTTGGCCAGGCGTAAGCGGCTGGGTTGTCTGCCGG
CCCTGCAATGGCACTGGAACCCCCAAGCCCGAGGAATCGGCGTGAGCGGTCGCAAACCATCCGGCCCGGT
ACAAATCGGCGCGGCGCTGGGTGATGACCTGGTGGAGAAGTTGAAGGCCGCGCAGGCCGCCCAGCGGCAA
CGCATCGAGGCAGAAGCACGCCCCGGTGAATCGTGGCAAGCGGCCGCTGATCGAATCCGCAAAGAATCCC
GGCAACCGCCGGCAGCCGGTGCGCCGTCGATTAGGAAGCCGCCCAAGGGCGACGAGCAACCAGATTTTTT
CGTTCCGATGCTCTATGACGTGGGCACCCGCGATAGTCGCAGCATCATGGACGTGGCCGTTTTCCGTCTG
TCGAAGCGTGACCGACGAGCTGGCGAGGTGATCCGCTACGAGCTTCCAGACGGGCACGTAGAGGTTTCCG
CAGGGCCGGCCGGCATGGCCAGTGTGTGGGATTACGACCTGGTACTGATGGCGGTTTCCCATCTAACCGA
ATCCATGAACCGATACCGGGAAGGGAAGGGAGACAAGCCCGGCCGCGTGTTCCGTCCACACGTTGCGGAC
GTACTCAAGTTCTGCCGGCGAGCCGATGGCGGAAAGCAGAAAGACGACCTGGTAGAAACCTGCATTCGGT
TAAACACCACGCACGTTGCCATGCAGCGTACGAAGAAGGCCAAGAACGGCCGCCTGGTGACGGTATCCGA
GGGTGAAGCCTTGATTAGCCGCTACAAGATCGTAAAGAGCGAAACCGGGCGGCCGGAGTACATCGAGATC
GAGCTAGCTGATTGGATGTACCGCGAGATCACAGAAGGCAAGAACCCGGACGTGCTGACGGTTCACCCCG
ATTACTTTTTGATCGATCCCGGCATCGGCCGTTTTCTCTACCGCCTGGCACGCCGCGCCGCAGGCAAGGC
AGAAGCCAGATGGTTGTTCAAGACGATCTACGAACGCAGTGGCAGCGCCGGAGAGTTCAAGAAGTTCTGT
TTCACCGTGCGCAAGCTGATCGGGTCAAATGACCTGCCGGAGTACGATTTGAAGGAGGAGGCGGGGCAGG
CTGGCCCGATCCTAGTCATGCGCTACCGCAACCTGATCGAGGGCGAAGCATCCGCCGGTTCCTAATGTAC
GGAGCAGATGCTAGGGCAAATTGCCCTAGCAGGGGAAAAAGGTCGAAAAGGTCTCTTTCCTGTGGATAGC
ACGTACATTGGGAACCCAAAGCCGTACATTGGGAACCGGAACCCGTACATTGGGAACCCAAAGCCGTACA
TTGGGAACCGGTCACACATGTAAGTGACTGATATAAAAGAGAAAAAAGGCGATTTTTCCGCCTAAAACTC
TTTAAAACTTATTAAAACTCTTAAAACCCGCCTGGCCTGTGCATAACTGTCTGGCCAGCGCACAGCCGAA
GAGCTGCAAAAAGCGCCTACCCTTCGGTCGCTGCGCTCCCTACGCCCCGCCGCTTCGCGTCGGCCTATCG
CGGCCGCTGGCCGCTCAAAAATGGCTGGCCTACGGCCAGGCAATCTACCAGGGCGCGGACAAGCCGCGCC
GTCGCCACTCGACCGCCGGCGCCCACATCAAGGCACCCTGCCTCGCGCGTTTCGGTGATGACGGTGAAAA
CCTCTGACACATGCAGCTCCCGGAGACGGTCACAGCTTGTCTGTAAGCGGATGCCGGGAGCAGACAAGCC
CGTCAGGGCGCGTCAGCGGGTGTTGGCGGGTGTCGGGGCGCAGCCATGACCCAGTCACGTAGCGATAGCG
GAGTGTATACTGGCTTAACTATGCGGCATCAGAGCAGATTGTACTGAGAGTGCACCATATGCGGTGTGAA
ATACCGCACAGATGCGTAAGGAGAAAATACCGCATCAGGCGCTCTTCCGCTTCCTCGCTCACTGACTCGC
TGCGCTCGGTCGTTCGGCTGCGGCGAGCGGTATCAGCTCACTCAAAGGCGGTAATACGGTTATCCACAGA
ATCAGGGGATAACGCAGGAAAGAACATGTGAGCAAAAGGCCAGCAAAAGGCCAGGAACCGTAAAAAGGCC
GCGTTGCTGGCGTTTTTCCATAGGCTCCGCCCCCCTGACGAGCATCACAAAAATCGACGCTCAAGTCAGA
GGTGGCGAAACCCGACAGGACTATAAAGATACCAGGCGTTTCCCCCTGGAAGCTCCCTCGTGCGCTCTCC
TGTTCCGACCCTGCCGCTTACCGGATACCTGTCCGCCTTTCTCCCTTCGGGAAGCGTGGCGCTTTCTCAT
AGCTCACGCTGTAGGTATCTCAGTTCGGTGTAGGTCGTTCGCTCCAAGCTGGGCTGTGTGCACGAACCCC
CCGTTCAGCCCGACCGCTGCGCCTTATCCGGTAACTATCGTCTTGAGTCCAACCCGGTAAGACACGACTT
ATCGCCACTGGCAGCAGCCACTGGTAACAGGATTAGCAGAGCGAGGTATGTAGGCGGTGCTACAGAGTTC
TTGAAGTGGTGGCCTAACTACGGCTACACTAGAAGGACAGTATTTGGTATCTGCGCTCTGCTGAAGCCAG
TTACCTTCGGAAAAAGAGTTGGTAGCTCTTGATCCGGCAAACAAACCACCGCTGGTAGCGGTGGTTTTTT
TGTTTGCAAGCAGCAGATTACGCGCAGAAAAAAAGGATCTCAAGAAGATCCTTTGATCTTTTCTACGGGG
TCTGACGCTCAGTGGAACGAAAACTCACGTTAAGGGATTTTGGTCATGCATTCTAGGTACTAAAACAATT
CATCCAGTAAAATATAATATTTTATTTTCTCCCAATCAGGCTTGATCCCCAGTAAGTCAAAAAATAGCTC
GACATACTGTTCTTCCCCGATATCCTCCCTGATCGACCGGACGCAGAAGGCAATGTCATACCACTTGTCC
GCCCTGCCGCTTCTCCCAAGATCAATAAAGCCACTTACTTTGCCATCTTTCACAAAGATGTTGCTGTCTC
CCAGGTCGCCGTGGGAAAAGACAAGTTCCTCTTCGGGCTTTTCCGTCTTTAAAAAATCATACAGCTCGCG
CGGATCTTTAAATGGAGTGTCTTCTTCCCAGTTTTCGCAATCCACATCGGCCAGATCGTTATTCAGTAAG
TAATCCAATTCGGCTAAGCGGCTGTCTAAGCTATTCGTATAGGGACAATCCGATATGTCGATGGAGTGAA
AGAGCCTGATGCACTCCGCATACAGCTCGATAATCTTTTCAGGGCTTTGTTCATCTTCATACTCTTCCGA
GCAAAGGACGCCATCGGCCTCACTCATGAGCAGATTGCTCCAGCCATCATGCCGTTCAAAGTGCAGGACC
TTTGGAACAGGCAGCTTTCCTTCCAGCCATAGCATCATGTCCTTTTCCCGTTCCACATCATAGGTGGTCC
CTTTATACCGGCTGTCCGTCATTTTTAAATATAGGTTTTCATTTTCTCCCACCAGCTTATATACCTTAGC
AGGAGACATTCCTTCCGTATCTTTTACGCAGCGGTATTTTTCGATCAGTTTTTTCAATTCCGGTGATATT
CTCATTTTAGCCATTTATTATTTCCTTCCTCTTTTCTACAGTATTTAAAGATACCCCAAGAAGCTAATTA
TAACAAGACGAACTCCAATTCACTGTTCCTTGCATTCTAAAACCTTAAATACCAGAAAACAGCTTTTTCA
AAGTTGTTTTCAAAGTTGGCGTATAACATAGTATCGACGGAGCCGATTTTGAAACCGCGGTGATCACAGG
CAGCAACGCTCTGTCATCGTTACAATCAACATGCTACCCTCCGCGAGATCATCCGTGTTTCAAACCCGGC
AGCTTAGTTGCCGTTCTTCCGAATAGCATCGGTAACATGAGCAAAGTCTGCCGCCTTACAACGGCTCTCC
CGCTGACGCCGTCCCGGACTGATGGGCTGCCTGTATCGAGTGGTGATTTTGTGCCGAGCTGCCGGTCGGG
GAGCTGTTGGCTGGCTGGTGGCAGGATATATTGTGGTGTAAACAAATTGACGCTTAGACAACTTAATAAC
ACATTGCGGACGTTTTTAATGTACTGAATTAACGCCGAATTAATTCGGGGGATCTGGATTTTAGTACTGG
ATTTTGGTTTTAGGAATTAGAAATTTTATTGATAGAAGTATTTTACAAATACAAATACATACTAAGGGTT
TCTTATATGCTCAACACATGAGCGAAACCCTATAGGAACCCTAATTCCCTTATCTGGGAACTACTCACAC
ATTATTATGGAGAAACTCGAGCTTGTCGATCGACAGATCCGGTCGGCATCTACTCTATTTCTTTGCCCTC
GGACGAGTGCTGGGGCGTCGGTTTCCACTATCGGCGAGTACTTCTACACAGCCATCGGTCCAGACGGCCG
CGCTTCTGCGGGCGATTTGTGTACGCCCGACAGTCCCGGCTCCGGATCGGACGATTGCGTCGCATCGACC
CTGCGCCCAAGCTGCATCATCGAAATTGCCGTCAACCAAGCTCTGATAGAGTTGGTCAAGACCAATGCGG
AGCATATACGCCCGGAGTCGTGGCGATCCTGCAAGCTCCGGATGCCTCCGCTCGAAGTAGCGCGTCTGCT
GCTCCATACAAGCCAACCACGGCCTCCAGAAGAAGATGTTGGCGACCTCGTATTGGGAATCCCCGAACAT
CGCCTCGCTCCAGTCAATGACCGCTGTTATGCGGCCATTGTCCGTCAGGACATTGTTGGAGCCGAAATCC
GCGTGCACGAGGTGCCGGACTTCGGGGCAGTCCTCGGCCCAAAGCATCAGCTCATCGAGAGCCTGCGCGA
CGGACGCACTGACGGTGTCGTCCATCACAGTTTGCCAGTGATACACATGGGGATCAGCAATCGCGCATAT
GAAATCACGCCATGTAGTGTATTGACCGATTCCTTGCGGTCCGAATGGGCCGAACCCGCTCGTCTGGCTA
AGATCGGCCGCAGCGATCGCATCCATAGCCTCCGCGACCGGTTGTAGAACAGCGGGCAGTTCGGTTTCAG
GCAGGTCTTGCAACGTGACACCCTGTGCACGGCGGGAGATGCAATAGGTCAGGCTCTCGCTAAACTCCCC
AATGTCAAGCACTTCCGGAATCGGGAGCGCGGCCGATGCAAAGTGCCGATAAACATAACGATCTTTGTAG
AAACCATCGGCGCAGCTATTTACCCGCAGGACATATCCACGCCCTCCTACATCGAAGCTGAAAGCACGAG
ATTCTTCGCCCTCCGAGAGCTGCATCAGGTCGGAGACGCTGTCGAACTTTTCGATCAGAAACTTCTCGAC
AGACGTCGCGGTGAGTTCAGGCTTTTTCATATCTCATTGCCCCCCGGGATCTGCGAAAGCTCGAGAGAGA
TAGATTTGTAGAGAGAGACTGGTGATTTCAGCGTGTCCTCTCCAAATGAAATGAACTTCCTTATATAGAG
GAAGGTCTTGCGAAGGATAGTGGGATTGTGCGTCATCCCTTACGTCAGTGGAGATATCACATCAATCCAC
TTGCTTTGAAGACGTGGTTGGAACGTCTTCTTTTTCCACGATGCTCCTCGTGGGTGGGGGTCCATCTTTG
GGACCACTGTCGGCAGAGGCATCTTGAACGATAGCCTTTCCTTTATCGCAATGATGGCATTTGTAGGTGC
CACCTTCCTTTTCTACTGTCCTTTTGATGAAGTGACAGATAGCTGGGCAATGGAATCCGAGGAGGTTTCC
CGATATTACCCTTTGTTGAAAAGTCTCAATAGCCCTTTGGTCTTCTGAGACTGTATCTTTGATATTCTTG
GAGTAGACGAGAGTGTCGTGCTCCACCATGTTATCACATCAATCCACTTGCTTTGAAGACGTGGTTGGAA
CGTCTTCTTTTTCCACGATGCTCCTCGTGGGTGGGGGTCCATCTTTGGGACCACTGTCGGCAGAGGCATC
TTGAACGATAGCCTTTCCTTTATCGCAATGATGGCATTTGTAGGTGCCACCTTCCTTTTCTACTGTCCTT
TTGATGAAGTGACAGATAGCTGGGCAATGGAATCCGAGGAGGTTTCCCGATATTACCCTTTGTTGAAAAG
TCTCAATAGCCCTTTGGTCTTCTGAGACTGTATCTTTGATATTCTTGGAGTAGACGAGAGTGTCGTGCTC
CACCATGTTGGCAAGCTGCTCTAGCCAATACGCAAACCGCCTCTCCCCGCGCGTTGGCCGATTCATTAAT
GCAGCTGGCACGACAGGTTTCCCGACTGGAAAGCGGGCAGTGAGCGCAACGCAATTAATGTGAGTTAGCT
CACTCATTAGGCACCCCAGGCTTTACACTTTATGCTTCCGGCTCGTATGTTGTGTGGAATTGTGAGCGGA
TAACAATTTCACACAGGAAACAGCTATGACCATGATTACGAATTCGAGCTCGGTACCCGGGGATCCTCTA
GAGTCGACCTGCAGGCATGCAAGCTTGGCACTGGCCGTCGTTTTACAACGTCGTGACTGGGAAAACCCTG
GCGTTACCCAACTTAATCGCCTTGCAGCACATCCCCCTTTCGCCAGCTGGCGTAATAGCGAAGAGGCCCG
CACCGATCGCCCTTCCCAACAGTTGCGCAGCCTGAATGGCGAATGCTAGAGCAGCTTGAGCTTGGATCAG
ATTGTCGTTTCCCGCCTTCAGTTTAGCTTCATGGAGTCAAAGATTCAAATAGAGGACCTAACAGAACTCG
CCGTAAAGACTGGCGAACAGTTCATACAGAGTCTCTTACGACTCAATGACAAGAAGAAAATCTTCGTCAA
CATGGTGGAGCACGACACACTTGTCTACTCCAAAAATATCAAAGATACAGTCTCAGAAGACCAAAGGGCA
ATTGAGACTTTTCAACAAAGGGTAATATCCGGAAACCTCCTCGGATTCCATTGCCCAGCTATCTGTCACT
TTATTGTGAAGATAGTGGAAAAGGAAGGTGGCTCCTACAAATGCCATCATTGCGATAAAGGAAAGGCCAT
CGTTGAAGATGCCTCTGCCGACAGTGGTCCCAAAGATGGACCCCCACCCACGAGGAGCATCGTGGAAAAA
GAAGACGTTCCAACCACGTCTTCAAAGCAAGTGGATTGATGTGATATCTCCACTGACGTAAGGGATGACG
CACAATCCCACTATCCTTCGCAAGACCCTTCCTCTATATAAGGAAGTTCATTTCATTTGGAGAGAACACG
GGGGACTCTTGACCATGGTA
