>Addgene plasmid #84204 | Osa-pCAMBIA-1301-STTM394 | depositor partial sequence | sequence record 174491 | STTM394
CATTTGGAGAGGACAGCCCAAGCTTGGAGGTGACCTAAGAATGCCAAGTTGTTGTTGTTATGGTCTAATT
TAAATATGGTCTAAAGAAGAAGAATGGAGGTGGACCTAAGAATGCCAAGAATTCGGTACGCTGAAATCAC
CAG
